Addgene plasmid #212651: pPB_EF1a_FLAG-tNGFR_PuroR
Purpose: piggyBac vector to express FLAG-tNGFR with puromycin resistance
Depositing lab: Paul Blainey. Depositing organization: Broad Institute. Publication: Live-cell transcriptomics with engineered virus-like particles. Najia MA, Le A, Borrajo J, Pruett L, Tsai F, Ogi R, Huang JY, Griffith LG, Daley GQ, Blainey PC. Cell. 2026 Sep 1:S0092-8674(26)00932-3. doi: 10.1016/j.cell.2026.08.005. PubMed 42679822.
Backbone
  Vector backbone: pB-rtTA (Addgene #126034)
  Vector type: Mammalian Expression ; piggyBac
  Selectable markers: Puromycin
Growth in bacteria
  Bacterial resistance: Ampicillin, 100 μg/mL
  Growth temperature: 30°C
  Growth strain: NEB Stable
  Copy number: High Copy
Gene/Insert
  Gene/Insert name: tNGFR
  Species: Synthetic
  Promoter: EF1a
  Tag / fusion protein: FLAG (N terminal on insert)
  Cloning method: Gibson Cloning
  Sequencing primers: 5′ gcgatggagtttccccacactg
Terms and licenses: Academic/Nonprofit Terms; Industry Terms: Not Available to Industry
Depositor comments: Please visit https://doi.org/10.1101/2024.10.01.616098 for bioRxiv preprint.
How to cite: pPB_EF1a_FLAG-tNGFR_PuroR was a gift from Paul Blainey (Addgene plasmid # 212651 ; http://n2t.net/addgene:212651 ; RRID:Addgene_212651)
