[The description below was written by a language model from this plasmid's Addgene catalogue record and pLannotate feature annotations shown in this document.]
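Description:
pPB_EF1a_FLAG-tNGFR_PuroR is a piggyBac transposon plasmid for stable expression in mammalian cells, built by Gibson assembly on the pB-rtTA backbone. In bacteria it is maintained through a high-copy ColE1/pUC-type origin and an ampicillin resistance gene (β-lactamase with its own promoter). An f1 phage origin and remnants of a pBluescript-style lac region (lac promoter and operator, CAP site, lacZα and lacI fragments) are also annotated. The automated feature table does not call the piggyBac terminal repeats. Their presence is inferred from the catalogue's vector type and stated purpose. The short hits to a lambda portal protein, an MMLV LTR fragment and a G-CSF destabilising element appear to be backbone or stuffer matches and not functional parts of the payload.

The expression cassette is driven by the human EF-1α core promoter followed by EF-1α intron A, a strong constitutive arrangement in many mammalian cell types. It directs expression of a truncated form of the human low-affinity nerve growth factor receptor (tNGFR) with an N-terminal FLAG tag. Truncated NGFR is commonly used as an inert cell-surface marker. A puromycin N-acetyltransferase coding sequence lies a short distance downstream on the same strand with no separate promoter annotated, which suggests co-expression from the same transcript. The record does not identify the linking element. A WPRE and an SV40 polyadenylation signal follow, enhancing transcript expression and terminating the message.

When supplied together with piggyBac transposase, the cassette can integrate into the genome, so that stable lines can be selected with puromycin and identified or enriched through surface tNGFR or the FLAG epitope. The associated publication concerns live-cell transcriptomics using engineered virus-like particles, but the record does not state this construct's role in that work.
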