Features (pLannotate 1.2.2; 20 found; start..end, strand, type, name):
      1..120     +  CDS            B (fragment): PORTL_LAMBD - Experimental evidence at protein level: Swiss-Prot protein existence level 1. Forms the portal vertex of the capsid (PubMed:6228056, PubMed:6232391). This portal plays critical roles in head assembly, genome packaging, neck/tail attachment, and genome ejection (Probable). The portal protein multimerizes as a single ring-shaped homododecamer arranged around a central channel (PubMed:6232391). Binds to the terminase subunits to form the packaging machine (PubMed:7799432). From Escherichia phage lambda (Bacteriophage lambda).
    641..664     -  misc_feature   MCS (fragment): pBluescript multiple cloning site
   1306..1335    +  LTR            3' LTR (ΔU3) (fragment): self-inactivating 3' long terminal repeat (LTR) from Moloney murine leukemia virus
   1375..1586    +  promoter       EF-1α core promoter: core promoter for human elongation factor EF-1α
   1587..2525    +  intron         EF-1α intron A: intron upstream of the start codon of human EF-1α
   2547..3410    +  CDS            NGFR (fragment): TNR16_HUMAN - Also known as TNFRSF16. Experimental evidence at protein level: Swiss-Prot protein existence level 1. Low affinity receptor which can bind to NGF, BDNF, NTF3, and NTF4. Forms a heterodimeric receptor with SORCS2 that binds the precursor forms of NGF, BDNF and NTF3 with high affinity, and has much lower affinity for mature NGF and BDNF (PubMed:24908487). Plays an important role in differentiation and survival of specific neuronal populations during development (By similarity). Can mediate cell survival as well as cell death of neural cells. Plays a role in the inactivation of RHOA
   3477..4074    +  CDS            PuroR (fragment): puromycin N-acetyltransferase; pac from Streptomyces; confers resistance to puromycin
   4092..4680    +  misc_feature   WPRE: woodchuck hepatitis virus posttranscriptional regulatory element
   4730..4851    +  polyA_signal   SV40 poly(A) signal: SV40 polyadenylation signal
   4869..4961    +  ncRNA          G-CSF SLDE: Accession: RF00183 - G-CSF factor stem-loop destabilising element (SLDE)
   5658..6125    +  CDS            B (fragment): PORTL_LAMBD - Experimental evidence at protein level: Swiss-Prot protein existence level 1. Forms the portal vertex of the capsid (PubMed:6228056, PubMed:6232391). This portal plays critical roles in head assembly, genome packaging, neck/tail attachment, and genome ejection (Probable). The portal protein multimerizes as a single ring-shaped homododecamer arranged around a central channel (PubMed:6232391). Binds to the terminase subunits to form the packaging machine (PubMed:7799432). From Escherichia phage lambda (Bacteriophage lambda).
   6163..6179    -  protein_bind   lac operator: The lac repressor binds to the lac operator to inhibit transcription in E. coli. This inhibition can be relieved by adding lactose or isopropyl-β-D-thiogalactopyranoside (IPTG). lac repressor encoded by lacI
   6187..6217    -  promoter       lac promoter: promoter for the E. coli lac operon
   6232..6253    -  protein_bind   CAP binding site: CAP binding activates transcription in the presence of cAMP. E. coli catabolite activator protein
   6266..6358    -  CDS            lacI (fragment): lac repressor; lacI; The lac repressor binds to the lac operator to inhibit transcription in E. coli. This inhibition can be relieved by adding lactose or isopropyl-β-D-thiogalactopyranoside (IPTG).
   6541..7129    -  rep_origin     ori: high-copy-number ColE1/pMB1/pBR322/pUC origin of replication
   7300..8160    -  CDS            AmpR: β-lactamase; bla; confers resistance to ampicillin, carbenicillin, and related antibiotics
   8161..8265    -  promoter       AmpR promoter: bla
   8318..8746    -  rep_origin     f1 ori (sequence partly withheld): f1 bacteriophage origin of replication; arrow indicates direction of (+) strand synthesis
   8751..8906    -  CDS            lacZα (fragment): LacZα fragment of β-galactosidase; lacZ fragment
>Addgene plasmid #212651 | pPB_EF1a_FLAG-tNGFR_PuroR | addgene full sequence | sequence record 420143 | Addgene NGS Result
CGCGCCTCGTTCATTCACGTTTTTGAACCCGTGGAGGACGGGCAGACTCGCGGTGCAAATGTGTTTTACA
GCGTGATGGAGCAGATGAAGATGCTCGACACGCTGCAGAACACGCAGCTAGATTAACCCTAGAAAGATAA
TCATATTGTGACGTACGTTAAAGATAATCATGTGTAAAATTGACGCATGTGTTTTATCGGTCTGTATATC
GAGGTTTATTTATTAATTTGAATAGATATTAAGTTTTATTATATTTACACTTACATACTAATAATAAATT
CAACAAACAATTTATTTATGTTTATTTATTTATTAAAAAAAACAAAAACTCAAAATTTCTTCTATAAAGT
AACAAAACTTTTATGAGGGACAGCCCCCCCCCAAAGCCCCCAGGGATGTAATTACGTCCCTCCCCCGCTA
GGGGGCAGCAGCGAGCCGCCCGGGGCTCCGCTCCGGTCCGGCGCTCCCCCCGCATCCCCGAGCCGGCAGC
GTGCGGGGACAGCCCGGGCACGGGGAAGGTGGCACGGGATCGCTTTCCTCTGAACGCTTCTCGCTGCTCT
TTGAGCCTGCAGACACCTGGGGGGATACGGGGAAAAGGCCTCCACCATAAAGATGGTTAATTAACCCACC
CAAGATCTGGATCGATAAGCTTGATATCGAATTCGGGAGGTGGTCCCTGCAGTTACGCCAATGATAACCC
CCGCCAGAAAAATCTTAGTAGCCTTCCCTTTTTGTTTTCCGTGCCCCAACTCGGCGGATTGACTCGGCCC
CTTCCGGAAACACCCGAATCAACTTCTAGTCAAATTATTGTTCACGCCGCAATGACCCACCCCTGGCCCG
CGTCTGTGGAACTGACCCCTGGTGTACAGGAGAGTTCGCTGCTGAAAGTGGTCCCAAAGGGGTACTAGTT
TTTAAGCTCCCAACTCCCCCTCCCCCAGCGTCTGGAGGATTCCACACCCTCGCACCGCAGGGGCGAGGAA
GTGGGCGGAGTCCGGTTTTGGCGCCAGCCGCTGAGGCTGCCAAGCAGAAAAGCCACCGCTGAGGAGACTC
CGGTCACTGTCCTCGCCCCGCCTCCCCCTTCCCTCCCCTTGGGGACCACCGGGCGCCACGCCGCGAACGG
TAAGTGCCGCGGTCGTCGGCGCCTCCGCCCTCCCCCTAGGGCCCCAATTCCCAGCGGGCGCGGCGCGCGG
CCCCGCGCGCAGCTCCCGGCTCCCTCCCCCTTCGGATGTGGCTTGAGCTGTAGGCGCGGAGTCCTGCAGC
CCCGATAAAATAAAAGATTTTATTTAGTCTCCAGAAAAAGGGGGGAATGAAAGACCCCACCTGTAGGTTT
GGCAATCTTGAAAGGAGTGGGAATTGGCTCCGGTGCCCGTCAGTGGGCAGAGCGCACATCGCCCACAGTC
CCCGAGAAGTTGGGGGGAGGGGTCGGCAATTGATCCGGTGCCTAGAGAAGGTGGCGCGGGGTAAACTGGG
AAAGTGATGTCGTGTACTGGCTCCGCCTTTTTCCCGAGGGTGGGGGAGAACCGTATATAAGTGCAGTAGT
CGCCGTGAACGTTCTTTTTCGCAACGGGTTTGCCGCCAGAACACAGGTAAGTGCCGTGTGTGGTTCCCGC
GGGCCTGGCCTCTTTACGGGTTATGGCCCTTGCGTGCCTTGAATTACTTCCACCTGGCTGCAGTACGTGA
TTCTTGATCCCGAGCTTCGGGTTGGAAGTGGGTGGGAGAGTTCGAGGCCTTGCGCTTAAGGAGCCCCTTC
GCCTCGTGCTTGAGTTGAGGCCTGGCCTGGGCGCTGGGGCCGCCGCGTGCGAATCTGGTGGCACCTTCGC
GCCTGTCTCGCTGCTTTCGATAAGTCTCTAGCCATTTAAAATTTTTGATGACCTGCTGCGACGCTTTTTT
TCTGGCAAGATAGTCTTGTAAATGCGGGCCAAGATCTGCACACTGGTATTTCGGTTTTTGGGGCCGCGGG
CGGCGACGGGGCCCGTGCGTCCCAGCGCACATGTTCGGCGAGGCGGGGCCTGCGAGCGCGGCCACCGAGA
ATCGGACGGGGGTAGTCTCAAGCTGGCCGGCCTGCTCTGGTGCCTGGCCTCGCGCCGCCGTGTATCGCCC
CGCCCTGGGCGGCAAGGCTGGCCCGGTCGGCACCAGTTGCGTGAGCGGAAAGATGGCCGCTTCCCGGCCC
TGCTGCAGGGAGCTCAAAATGGAGGACGCGGCGCTCGGGAGAGCGGGCGGGTGAGTCACCCACACAAAGG
AAAAGGGCCTTTCCGTCCTCAGCCGTCGCTTCATGTGACTCCACGGAGTACCGGGCGCCGTCCAGGCACC
TCGATTAGTTCTCGAGCTTTTGGAGTACGTCGTCTTTAGGTTGGGGGGAGGGGTTTTATGCGATGGAGTT
TCCCCACACTGAGTGGGTGGAGACTGAAGTTAGGCCAGCTTGGCACTTGATGTAATTCTCCTTGGAATTT
GCCCTTTTTGAGTTTGGATCTTGGTTCATTCTCAAGCCTCAGACAGTGGTTCAAAGTTTTTTTCTTCCAT
TTCAGGTGTCGTGACGTACGGCCACCATGGGGGCAGGTGCCACCGGCCGCGCCATGGACGGGCCGCGCCT
GCTGCTGTTGCTGCTTCTGGGGGTGTCCCTTGGAGGTGCCAAGGAGGCATGCGGGGGAGGGGACTACAAA
GACGATGACGACAAGGGAGGAGGCCCCACAGGCCTGTACACACACAGCGGTGAGTGCTGCAAAGCCTGCA
ACCTGGGCGAGGGTGTGGCCCAGCCTTGTGGAGCCAACCAGACCGTGTGTGAGCCCTGCCTGGACAGCGT
GACGTTCTCCGACGTGGTGAGCGCGACCGAGCCGTGCAAGCCGTGCACCGAGTGCGTGGGGCTCCAGAGC
ATGTCGGCGCCGTGCGTGGAGGCCGACGACGCCGTGTGCCGCTGCGCCTACGGCTACTACCAGGATGAGA
CGACTGGGCGCTGCGAGGCGTGCCGCGTGTGCGAGGCGGGCTCGGGCCTCGTGTTCTCCTGCCAGGACAA
GCAGAACACCGTGTGCGAGGAGTGCCCCGACGGCACGTATTCCGACGAGGCCAACCACGTGGACCCGTGC
CTGCCCTGCACCGTGTGCGAGGACACCGAGCGCCAGCTCCGCGAGTGCACACGCTGGGCCGACGCCGAGT
GCGAGGAGATCCCTGGCCGTTGGATTACACGGTCCACACCCCCAGAGGGCTCGGACAGCACAGCCCCCAG
CACCCAGGAGCCTGAGGCACCTCCAGAACAAGACCTCATAGCCAGCACGGTGGCAGGTGTGGTGACCACA
GTGATGGGCAGCTCCCAGCCCGTGGTGACCCGAGGCACCACCGACAACCTCATCCCTGTCTATTGCTCCA
TCCTGGCTGCTGTGGTTGTGGGCCTTGTGGCCTACATAGCCTTCAAGAGGGGATCCGGCGCAACAAACTT
CTCTCTGCTCAAACAAGCCGGCGACGTCGAAGAGAATCCTGGGCCGATGACCGAGTACAAGCCCACGGTG
CGCCTCGCCACCCGCGACGACGTCCCCAGGGCCGTACGCACCCTCGCCGCCGCGTTCGCCGACTACCCCG
CCACGCGCCACACCGTCGATCCGGACCGCCACATCGAGCGGGTCACCGAGCTGCAAGAACTCTTCCTCAC
GCGCGTCGGGCTCGACATCGGCAAGGTGTGGGTCGCGGACGACGGCGCCGCGGTGGCGGTCTGGACCACG
CCGGAGAGCGTCGAAGCGGGGGCGGTGTTCGCCGAGATCGGCCCGCGCATGGCCGAGTTGAGCGGTTCCC
GGCTGGCCGCGCAGCAACAGATGGAAGGCCTCCTGGCGCCGCACCGGCCCAAGGAGCCCGCGTGGTTCCT
GGCCACCGTCGGCGTCTCGCCCGACCACCAGGGCAAGGGTCTGGGCAGCGCCGTCGTGCTCCCCGGAGTG
GAGGCGGCCGAGCGCGCCGGGGTGCCCGCCTTCCTGGAGACCTCCGCGCCCCGCAACCTCCCCTTCTACG
AGCGGCTCGGCTTCACCGTCACCGCCGACGTCGAGGTGCCCGAAGGACCGCGCACCTGGTGCATGACCCG
CAAGCCCGGTGCCTAAACGCGTTAAGTCGACAATCAACCTCTGGATTACAAAATTTGTGAAAGATTGACT
GGTATTCTTAACTATGTTGCTCCTTTTACGCTATGTGGATACGCTGCTTTAATGCCTTTGTATCATGCTA
TTGCTTCCCGTATGGCTTTCATTTTCTCCTCCTTGTATAAATCCTGGTTGCTGTCTCTTTATGAGGAGTT
GTGGCCCGTTGTCAGGCAACGTGGCGTGGTGTGCACTGTGTTTGCTGACGCAACCCCCACTGGTTGGGGC
ATTGCCACCACCTGTCAGCTCCTTTCCGGGACTTTCGCTTTCCCCCTCCCTATTGCCACGGCGGAACTCA
TCGCCGCCTGCCTTGCCCGCTGCTGGACAGGGGCTCGGCTGTTGGGCACTGACAATTCCGTGGTGTTGTC
GGGGAAATCATCGTCCTTTCCTTGGCTGCTCGCCTGTGTTGCCACCTGGATTCTGCGCGGGACGTCCTTC
TGCTACGTCCCTTCGGCCCTCAATCCAGCGGACCTTCCTTCCCGCGGCCTGCTGCCGGCTCTGCGGCCTC
TTCCGCGTCTTCGCCTTCGCCCTCAGACGAGTCGGATCTCCCTTTGGGCCGCCTCCCCGCCTCGAGTCTA
GAGGGCCCGTTTAAACCCGCTGATCAGCCTAACTAACTAAACTTGTTTATTGCAGCTTATAATGGTTACA
AATAAAGCAATAGCATCACAAATTTCACAAATAAAGCATTTTTTTCACTGCATTCTAGTTGTGGTTTGTC
CAAACTCATCAATGTATCTTATCATGTCTGGAATTGACTCAAATGATGTCAATTAGTCTATCAGAAGCTC
ATCTGGTCTCCCTTCCGGGGGACAAGACATCCCTGTTTAATATTTAAACAGCAGTGTTCCCAAACTGGGT
TCTTATATCCCTTGCTCTGGTCAACCAGGTTGCAGGGTTTCCTGTCCTCACAGGAACGAAGTCCCTAAAG
AAACAGTGGCAGCCAGGTTTAGCCCCGGAATTGACTGGATTCCTTTTTTAGGGCCCATTGGTATGGCTTT
TTCCCCGTATCCCCCCAGGTGTCTGCAGGCTCAAAGAGCAGCGAGAAGCGTTCAGAGGAAAGCGATCCCG
TGCCACCTTCCCCGTGCCCGGGCTGTCCCCGCACGCTGCCGGCTCGGGGATGCGGGGGGAGCGCCGGACC
GGAGCGGAGCCCCGGGCGGCTCGCTGCTGCCCCCTAGCGGGGGAGGGACGTAATTACATCCCTGGGGGCT
TTGGGGGGGGGCTGTCCCTGATATCTATAACAAGAAAATATATATATAATAAGTTATCACGTAAGTAGAA
CATGAAATAACAATATAATTATCGTATGAGTTAAATCTTAAAAGTCACGTAAAAGATAATCATGCGTCAT
TTTGACTCACGCGGTCGTTATAGTTCAAAATCAGTGACACTTACCGCATTGACAAGCACGCCTCACGGGA
GCTCCAAGCGGCGACTGAGATGTCCTAAATGCACAGCGACGGATTCGCGCTATTTAGAAAGAGAGAGCAA
TATTTCAAGAATGCATGCGTCAATTTTACGCAGACTATCTTTCTAGGGTTAATCTAGCTGCATCAGGATC
ATATCGTCGGGTCTTTTTTCCGGCTCAGTCATCGCCCAAGCTGGCGCTATCTGGGCATCGGGGAGGAAGA
AGCCCGTGCCTTTTCCCGCGAGGTTGAAGCGGCATGGAAAGAGTTTGCCGAGGATGACTGCTGCTGCATT
GACGTTGAGCGAAAACGCACGTTTACCATGATGATTCGGGAAGGTGTGGCCATGCACGCCTTTAACGGTG
AACTGTTCGTTCAGGCCACCTGGGATACCAGTTCGTCGCGGCTTTTCCGGACACAGTTCCGGATGGTCAG
CCCGAAGCGCATCAGCAACCCGAACAATACCGGCGACAGCCGGAACTGCCGTGCCGGTGTGCAGATTAAT
GACAGCGGTGCGGCGCTGGGATATTACGTCAGCGAGGACGGGTATCCTGGCTGGATGCCGCAGAAATGGA
CATGGATACCCCGTGAGTTACCCGGCGGGCGCGCTTGGCGTAATCATGGTCATAGCTGTTTCCTGTGTGA
AATTGTTATCCGCTCACAATTCCACACAACATACGAGCCGGAAGCATAAAGTGTAAAGCCTGGGGTGCCT
AATGAGTGAGCTAACTCACATTAATTGCGTTGCGCTCACTGCCCGCTTTCCAGTCGGGAAACCTGTCGTG
CCAGCTGCATTAATGAATCGGCCAACGCGCGGGGAGAGGCGGTTTGCGTATTGGGCGCTCTTCCGCTTCC
TCGCTCACTGACTCGCTGCGCTCGGTCGTTCGGCTGCGGCGAGCGGTATCAGCTCACTCAAAGGCGGTAA
TACGGTTATCCACAGAATCAGGGGATAACGCAGGAAAGAACATGTGAGCAAAAGGCCAGCAAAAGGCCAG
GAACCGTAAAAAGGCCGCGTTGCTGGCGTTTTTCCATAGGCTCCGCCCCCCTGACGAGCATCACAAAAAT
CGACGCTCAAGTCAGAGGTGGCGAAACCCGACAGGACTATAAAGATACCAGGCGTTTCCCCCTGGAAGCT
CCCTCGTGCGCTCTCCTGTTCCGACCCTGCCGCTTACCGGATACCTGTCCGCCTTTCTCCCTTCGGGAAG
CGTGGCGCTTTCTCATAGCTCACGCTGTAGGTATCTCAGTTCGGTGTAGGTCGTTCGCTCCAAGCTGGGC
TGTGTGCACGAACCCCCCGTTCAGCCCGACCGCTGCGCCTTATCCGGTAACTATCGTCTTGAGTCCAACC
CGGTAAGACACGACTTATCGCCACTGGCAGCAGCCACTGGTAACAGGATTAGCAGAGCGAGGTATGTAGG
CGGTGCTACAGAGTTCTTGAAGTGGTGGCCTAACTACGGCTACACTAGAAGAACAGTATTTGGTATCTGC
GCTCTGCTGAAGCCAGTTACCTTCGGAAAAAGAGTTGGTAGCTCTTGATCCGGCAAACAAACCACCGCTG
GTAGCGGTGGTTTTTTTGTTTGCAAGCAGCAGATTACGCGCAGAAAAAAAGGATCTCAAGAAGATCCTTT
GATCTTTTCTACGGGGTCTGACGCTCAGTGGAACGAAAACTCACGTTAAGGGATTTTGGTCATGAGATTA
TCAAAAAGGATCTTCACCTAGATCCTTTTAAATTAAAAATGAAGTTTTAAATCAATCTAAAGTATATATG
AGTAAACTTGGTCTGACAGTTACCAATGCTTAATCAGTGAGGCACCTATCTCAGCGATCTGTCTATTTCG
TTCATCCATAGTTGCCTGACTCCCCGTCGTGTAGATAACTACGATACGGGAGGGCTTACCATCTGGCCCC
AGTGCTGCAATGATACCGCGAGACCCACGCTCACCGGCTCCAGATTTATCAGCAATAAACCAGCCAGCCG
GAAGGGCCGAGCGCAGAAGTGGTCCTGCAACTTTATCCGCCTCCATCCAGTCTATTAATTGTTGCCGGGA
AGCTAGAGTAAGTAGTTCGCCAGTTAATAGTTTGCGCAACGTTGTTGCCATTGCTACAGGCATCGTGGTG
TCACGCTCGTCGTTTGGTATGGCTTCATTCAGCTCCGGTTCCCAACGATCAAGGCGAGTTACATGATCCC
CCATGTTGTGCAAAAAAGCGGTTAGCTCCTTCGGTCCTCCGATCGTTGTCAGAAGTAAGTTGGCCGCAGT
GTTATCACTCATGGTTATGGCAGCACTGCATAATTCTCTTACTGTCATGCCATCCGTAAGATGCTTTTCT
GTGACTGGTGAGTACTCAACCAAGTCATTCTGAGAATAGTGTATGCGGCGACCGAGTTGCTCTTGCCCGG
CGTCAATACGGGATAATACCGCGCCACATAGCAGAACTTTAAAAGTGCTCATCATTGGAAAACGTTCTTC
GGGGCGAAAACTCTCAAGGATCTTACCGCTGTTGAGATCCAGTTCGATGTAACCCACTCGTGCACCCAAC
TGATCTTCAGCATCTTTTACTTTCACCAGCGTTTCTGGGTGAGCAAAAACAGGAAGGCAAAATGCCGCAA
AAAAGGGAATAAGGGCGACACGGAAATGTTGAATACTCATACTCTTCCTTTTTCAATATTATTGAAGCAT
TTATCAGGGTTATTGTCTCATGAGCGGATACATATTTGAATGTATTTAGAAAAATAAACAAATAGGGGTT
CCGCGCACATTTCCCCGAAAAGTGCCACCTAAATTGTAAGCGTTAATATTTTGTTAAAATTCGCGTTAAA
TTTTTGTTAAATCAGCTCATTTTTTAACCAATAGGCCGAAATCGGCAAAATCCCTTATAAATCAAAAGAA
TAGACCGAGATAGGGT
[37 nt withheld, positions 8417-8453]
AAAGAACGTGGACTCCAACGTCAAAGG
[49 nt withheld, positions 8481-8529]
T
[91 nt withheld, positions 8531-8621]
G
[124 nt withheld, positions 8623-8746]
CCCATTCGCCATTCAGGCTGCGCAACTGTTGGGAAGGGCGATCGGTGCGGGCCTCTTCGCTATTACGCCA
GCTGGCGAAAGGGGGATGTGCTGCAAGGCGATTAAGTTGGGTAACGCCAGGGTTTTCCCAGTCACGACGT
TGTAAAACGACGGCCAGTGAG
